Addgene plasmid #100667: YCe2066 HC_Kan_conn_Y-Z
Purpose: EMMA toolkit Assembly connector Y-Z
Depositing lab: Yizhi Cai. Depositing organization: University of Edinburgh. Publication: EMMA: An Extensible Mammalian Modular Assembly Toolkit for the Rapid Design and Production of Diverse Expression Vectors. Martella A, Matjusaitis M, Auxillos J, Pollard SM, Cai Y. ACS Synth Biol. 2017 Apr 24. doi: 10.1021/acssynbio.7b00016. PubMed 28418644.
Backbone
  Vector backbone: pSMART HC_Kan
  Vector type: Synthetic Biology
Growth in bacteria
  Bacterial resistance: Kanamycin, 50 μg/mL
  Growth temperature: 37°C
  Growth strain: DH5alpha
  Copy number: High Copy
Gene/Insert
  Gene/Insert name: EMMA toolkit Assembly connector Y-Z
  Species: Synthetic
  Cloning method: Restriction Enzyme; 5′ cloning site Unknown (unknown if destroyed); 3′ cloning site Unknown (unknown if destroyed)
Terms and licenses: Academic/Nonprofit Terms; Industry Terms: Not Available to Industry
Depositor comments: DNA element with no function. It is used as a bridge to fill in the gap between parts placed in position 24 of EMMA platform and the backbone
How to cite: YCe2066 HC_Kan_conn_Y-Z was a gift from Yizhi Cai (Addgene plasmid # 100667 ; http://n2t.net/addgene:100667 ; RRID:Addgene_100667)
