[The description below was written by a language model from this plasmid's Addgene catalogue record and pLannotate feature annotations shown in this document.]
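Description:
YCe2066 HC_Kan_conn_Y-Z is a small synthetic-biology part plasmid from the EMMA (Extensible Mammalian Modular Assembly) toolkit, built on the pSMART HC_Kan cloning backbone. It is propagated in E. coli as a high-copy plasmid through a ColE1/pUC-type origin of replication and selected with kanamycin. Resistance comes from an aph(3')-Ia aminoglycoside phosphotransferase gene, annotated as being driven by the cat gene promoter. The backbone is insulated by transcription terminators: a bidirectional tonB terminator upstream of the resistance cassette, a T7 early terminator between the marker and the origin, and a T3 early terminator beyond the origin. This arrangement limits read-through transcription into or out of the cloning region.

The insert is the synthetic Y-Z assembly connector, which the depositor describes as a DNA element with no biological function of its own. It acts as a bridge in the modular assembly scheme, filling the gap between parts placed at position 24 of the EMMA platform and the receiving backbone, so that an expression vector can still be closed when that terminal slot is not needed for a functional part. Neither feature table annotates the connector, so it presumably lies in the short unannotated stretch outside the backbone elements, and the cloning sites used are recorded as unknown. Two full sequence records, one from the depositor and one from repository sequencing, are about 1.9 kb and show the same six features in opposite orientations. They differ by only a few nucleotides, and the resistance gene is called as a slightly truncated fragment in the sequencing result. The plasmid carries no mammalian promoter, reporter or coding payload, and it serves purely as a structural component for constructing mammalian expression vectors with the toolkit.
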