Features (pLannotate 1.2.2; 6 found; start..end, strand, type, name):
    246..275     +  terminator     T3Te terminator: phage T3 early transcription terminator
    297..884     +  rep_origin     ori: high-copy-number ColE1/pMB1/pBR322/pUC origin of replication
    896..923     -  terminator     T7Te terminator: phage T7 early transcription terminator
    947..1762    -  CDS            KanR: aminoglycoside phosphotransferase; aph(3')-Ia; confers resistance to kanamycin in bacteria or G418 (Geneticin®) in eukaryotes
   1763..1865    -  promoter       cat promoter: promoter of the E. coli cat gene encoding chloramphenicol acetyltransferase
   1866..1897    -  terminator     tonB terminator: bidirectional E. coli tonB-P14 transcription terminator
>Addgene plasmid #100667 | YCe2066 HC_Kan_conn_Y-Z | depositor full sequence | sequence record 189589 | YCe2066 HC_Kan_conn_Y-Z sequence 1905 bps
TGGAGGTCAGGTATGATTTAAATGGTCAGTATTGAGCGATATCTAGAGAATTCGTCACGTCTCGACTGCA
CATATTGATCCTCGTCACAACCACACCAGCACACCTCAAATCCCACACCACTCCCACAATTACCATTCAC
TCAACAAACTCACACATCCCACGACGAGACGAAAACGAATTCAAGCTTGATATCATTCAGGACGAGCCTC
AGACTCCAGCGTAACTGGACTGCAATCAACTCACTGGCTCACCTTCACGGGTGGGCCTTTCTTCGGTAGA
AAATCAAAGGATCTTCTTGAGATCCTTTTTTTCTGCGCGTAATCTGCTGCTTGCAAACAAAAAAACCACC
GCTACCAGCGGTGGTTTGTTTGCCGGATCAAGAGCTACCAACTCTTTTTCCGAGGTAACTGGCTTCAGCA
GAGCGCAGATACCAAATACTGTTCTTCTAGTGTAGCCGTAGTTAGGCCACCACTTCAAGAACTCTGTAGC
ACCGCCTACATACCTCGCTCTGCTAATCCTGTTACCAGTGGCTGCTGCCAGTGGCGATAAGTCGTGTCTT
ACCGGGTTGGACTCAAGACGATAGTTACCGGATAAGGCGCAGCGGTCGGGCTGAACGGGGGGTTCGTGCA
CACAGCCCAGCTTGGAGCGAACGACCTACACCGAACTGAGATACCTACAGCGTGAGCTATGAGAAAGCGC
CACGCTTCCCGAAGGGAGAAAGGCGGACAGGTATCCGGTAAGCGGCAGGGTCGGAACAGGAGAGCGCACG
AGGGAGCTTCCAGGGGGAAACGCCTGGTATCTTTATAGTCCTGTCGGGTTTCGCCACCTCTGACTTGAGC
ATCGATTTTTGTGATGCTCGTCAGGGGGGCGGAGCCTATGGAAAAACGCCAGCAACGCAGAAAGGCCCAC
CCGAAGGTGAGCCAGGTGATTACATTTGGGCCCTCATTAGAAAAACTCATCGAGCATCAAGTGAAACTGC
AATTTATTCATATCAGGATTATCAATACCATATTTTTGAAAAAGCCGTTTCTGTAATGAAGGAGAAAACT
CACCGAGGCAGTTCCATAGGATGGCAAGATCCTGGTATCGGTCTGCGATTCCGACTCGTCCAACATCAAT
ACAACCTATTAATTTCCCCTCGTCAAAAATAAGGTTATCAAGTGAGAAATCACCATGAGTGACGACTGAA
TCCGGTGAGAATGGCAAAAGCTTATGCATTTCTTTCCAGACTTGTTCAACAGGCCAGCCATTACGCTCGT
CATCAAAATCACTCGCACCAACCAAACCGTTATTCATTCGTGATTGCGCCTGAGCGAGACGAAATACGCG
ATCGCCGTTAAAAGGACAATTACAAACAGGAATCGAATGCAACCGGCGCAGGAACACTGCCAGCGCATCA
ACAATATTTTCACCTGAATCAGGATATTCTTCTAATACCTGGAATGCTGTTTTCCCTGGGATCGCAGTGG
TGAGTAACCATGCATCATCAGGAGTACGGATAAAATGCTTGATGGTCGGAAGAGGCATAAATTCCGTCAG
CCAGTTTAGCCTGACCATCTCATCTGTAACATCATTGGCAACGCTACCTTTGCCATGTTTCAGAAACAAC
TCTGGCGCATCGGGCTTCCCATACAATCGATAGATTGTCGCACCTGATTGCCCGACATTATCGCGAGCCC
ATTTATACCCATATAAATCAGCATCCATGTTGGAATTTAATCGCGGCCTCGAGCAAGACGTTTCCCGTTG
AATATGGCTCATTTTAGCTTCCTTAGCTCCTGAAAATCTCGATAACTCAAAAAATACGCCCGGTAGTGAT
CTTATTTCATTATGGTGAAAGTTGGAACCTCTTACGTGCCGATCAAGTCAAAAGCCTCCGGTCGGAGGCT
TTTGACTTTCTGCTA
