Features (pLannotate 1.2.2; 6 found; start..end, strand, type, name):
     26..57      +  terminator     tonB terminator: bidirectional E. coli tonB-P14 transcription terminator
     58..160     +  promoter       cat promoter: promoter of the E. coli cat gene encoding chloramphenicol acetyltransferase
    161..974     +  CDS            KanR (fragment): aminoglycoside phosphotransferase; aph(3')-Ia; confers resistance to kanamycin in bacteria or G418 (Geneticin®) in eukaryotes
    997..1024    +  terminator     T7Te terminator: phage T7 early transcription terminator
   1036..1623    -  rep_origin     ori: high-copy-number ColE1/pMB1/pBR322/pUC origin of replication
   1645..1674    -  terminator     T3Te terminator: phage T3 early transcription terminator
>Addgene plasmid #100667 | YCe2066 HC_Kan_conn_Y-Z | addgene full sequence | sequence record 192781 | Addgene NGS Result
ATCATACCTGACCTCCATAGCAGAAAGTCAAAAGCCTCCGACCGGAGGCTTTTGACTTGATCGGCACGTA
AGAGGTTCCAACTTTCACCATAATGAAATAAGATCACTACCGGGCGTATTTTTTGAGTTATCGAGATTTT
CAGGAGCTAAGGAAGCTAAAATGAGCCATATTCAACGGGAAACGTCTTGCTCGAGGCCGCGATTAAATTC
CAACATGGATGCTGATTTATATGGGTATAAATGGGCTCGCGATAATGTCGGGCAATCAGGTGCGACAATC
TATCGATTGTATGGGAAGCCCGATGCGCCAGAGTTGTTTCTGAAACATGGCAAAGGTAGCGTTGCCAATG
ATGTTACAGATGAGATGGTCAGGCTAAACTGGCTGACGGAATTTATGCCTCTTCCGACCATCAAGCATTT
TATCCGTACTCCTGATGATGCATGGTTACTCACCACTGCGATCCCAGGGAAAACAGCATTCCAGGTATTA
GAAGAATATCCTGATTCAGGTGAAAATATTGTTGATGCGCTGGCAGTGTTCCTGCGCCGGTTGCATTCGA
TTCCTGTTTGTAATTGTCCTTTTAACGGCGATCGCGTATTTCGTCTCGCTCAGGCGCAATCACGAATGAA
TAACGGTTTGGTTGGTGCGAGTGATTTTGATGACGAGCGTAATGGCTGGCCTGTTGAACAAGTCTGGAAA
GAAATGCATAAGCTTTTGCCATTCTCACCGGATTCAGTCGTCACTCATGGTGATTTCTCACTTGATAACC
TTATTTTTGACGAGGGGAAATTAATAGGTTGTATTGATGTTGGACGAGTCGGAATCGCAGACCGATACCA
GGATCTTGCCATCCTATGGAACTGCCTCGGTGAGTTTTCTCCTTCATTACAGAAACGGCTTTTTCAAAAA
TATGGTATTGATAATCCTGATATGAATAAATTGCAGTTTCACTTGATGCTCGATGAGTTTTTCTGAGGGC
CCAAATGTAATCACCTGGCTCACCTTCGGGTGGGCCTTTCTGCGTTGCTGGCGTTTTTCCATAGGCTCCG
CCCCCCTGACGAGCATCACAAAAATCGATGCTCAAGTCAGAGGTGGCGAAACCCGACAGGACTATAAAGA
TACCAGGCGTTTCCCCCTGGAAGCTCCCTCGTGCGCTCTCCTGTTCCGACCCTGCCGCTTACCGGATACC
TGTCCGCCTTTCTCCCTTCGGGAAGCGTGGCGCTTTCTCATAGCTCACGCTGTAGGTATCTCAGTTCGGT
GTAGGTCGTTCGCTCCAAGCTGGGCTGTGTGCACGAACCCCCCGTTCAGCCCGACCGCTGCGCCTTATCC
GGTAACTATCGTCTTGAGTCCAACCCGGTAAGACACGACTTATCGCCACTGGCAGCAGCCACTGGTAACA
GGATTAGCAGAGCGAGGTATGTAGGCGGTGCTACAGAGTTCTTGAAGTGGTGGCCTAACTACGGCTACAC
TAGAAGAACAGTATTTGGTATCTGCGCTCTGCTGAAGCCAGTTACCTCGGAAAAAGAGTTGGTAGCTCTT
GATCCGGCAAACAAACCACCGCTGGTAGCGGTGGTTTTTTTGTTTGCAAGCAGCAGATTACGCGCAGAAA
AAAAGGATCTCAAGAAGATCCTTTGATTTTCTACCGAAGAAAGGCCCACCCGTGAAGGTGAGCCAGTGAG
TTGATTGCAGTCCAGTTACGCTGGAGTCTGAGGCTCGTCCTGAATGATATCAAGCTTGAATTCGTTTCGT
CTCGTCGTGGGATGTGTGAGTTTGTTGAGTGAATGGTAATTGTGGGAGTGGTGTGGGATTTGAGGTGTGC
TGGTGTGGTTGTGACGAGGATCAATATGTGCAGTCGAGACGTGACGAATTCTCTAGATATCGCTCAATAC
TGACCATTTAA
